>Addgene plasmid #179201 | pAd5-B6 ∆E3-GFP | addgene full sequence | sequence record 351749 | Addgene NGS Result
GACATTAACCTATAAAAATAGGCGTATCACGAGGCCGCCCCTGCAGCCGAATTATATTATTTTTGCCAAA
TAATTTTTAACAAAAGCTCTGAAGTCTTCTTCATTTAAATTCTTAGATGATACTTCATCTGGAAAATTGT
CCCAATTAGTAGCATCACGCTGTGAGTAAGTTCTAAACCATTTTTTTATTGTTGTATTATCTCTAATCTT
ACTACTCGATGAGTTTTCGGTATTATCTCTATTTTTAACTTGGAGCAGGTTCCATTCATTGTTTTTTTCA
TCATAGTGAATAAAATCAACTGCTTTAACACTTGTGCCTGAACACCATATCCATCCGGCGTAATACGACT
CACTATAGGGAGAGCGGCCGCCAGATCTTCCGGATGGCTCGAGTTTTTCAGCAAGATCTTCGAAGCGACG
CAAACTAATGATGGCCGCAGTGCTCGTTACCGTGGAGCTTGAGTGCATGCAGCGGTTCTTTGCTGACCCG
GAGATGCAGCGCAAGCTAGAGGAAACATTGCACTACACCTTTCGACAGGGCTACGTACGCCAGGCCTGCA
AGATCTCCAACGTGGAGCTCTGCAACCTGGTCTCCTACCTTGGAATTTTGCACGAAAACCGCCTTGGGCA
AAACGTGCTTCATTCCACGCTCAAGGGCGAGGCGCGCCGCGACTACGTCCGCGACTGCGTTTACTTATTT
CTATGCTACACCTGGCAGACGGCCATGGGCGTTTGGCAGCAGTGCTTGGAGGAGTGCAACCTCAAGGAGC
TGCAGAAACTGCTAAAGCAAAACTTGAAGGACCTATGGACGGCCTTCAACGAGCGCTCCGTGGCCGCGCA
CCTGGCGGACATCATTTTCCCCGAACGCCTGCTTAAAACCCTGCAACAGGGTCTGCCAGACTTCACCAGT
CAAAGCATGTTGCAGAACTTTAGGAACTTTATCCTAGAGCGCTCAGGAATCTTGCCCGCCACCTGCTGTG
CACTTCCTAGCGACTTTGTGCCCATTAAGTACCGCGAATGCCCTCCGCCGCTTTGGGGCCACTGCTACCT
TCTGCAGCTAGCCAACTACCTTGCCTACCACTCTGACATAATGGAAGACGTGAGCGGTGACGGTCTACTG
GAGTGTCACTGTCGCTGCAACCTATGCACCCCGCACCGCTCCCTGGTTTGCAATTCGCAGCTGCTTAACG
AAAGTCAAATTATCGGTACCTTTGAGCTGCAGGGTCCCTCGCCTGACGAAAAGTCCGCGGCTCCGGGGTT
GAAACTCACTCCGGGGCTGTGGACGTCGGCTTACCTTCGCAAATTTGTACCTGAGGACTACCACGCCCAC
GAGATTAGGTTCTACGAAGACCAATCCCGCCCGCCTAATGCGGAGCTTACCGCCTGCGTCATTACCCAGG
GCCACATTCTTGGCCAATTGCAAGCCATCAACAAAGCCCGCCAAGAGTTTCTGCTACGAAAGGGACGGGG
GGTTTACTTGGACCCCCAGTCCGGCGAGGAGCTCAACCCAATCCCCCCGCCGCCGCAGCCCTATCAGCAG
CAGCCGCGGGCCCTTGCTTCCCAGGATGGCACCCAAAAAGAAGCTGCAGCTGCCGCCGCCACCCACGGAC
GAGGAGGAATACTGGGACAGTCAGGCAGAGGAGGTTTTGGACGAGGAGGAGGAGGACATGATGGAAGACT
GGGAGAGCCTAGACGAGGAAGCTTCCGAGGTCGAAGAGGTGTCAGACGAAACACCGTCACCCTCGGTCGC
ATTCCCCTCGCCGGCGCCCCAGAAATCGGCAACCGGTTCCAGCATGGCTACAACCTCCGCTCCTCAGGCG
CCGCCGGCACTGCCCGTTCGCCGACCCAACCGTAGATGGGACACCACTGGAACCAGGGCCGGTAAGTCCA
AGCAGCCGCCGCCGTTAGCCCAAGAGCAACAACAGCGCCAAGGCTACCGCTCATGGCGCGGGCACAAGAA
CGCCATAGTTGCTTGCTTGCAAGACTGTGGGGGCAACATCTCCTTCGCCCGCCGCTTTCTTCTCTACCAT
CACGGCGTGGCCTTCCCCCGTAACATCCTGCATTACTACCGTCATCTCTACAGCCCATACTGCACCGGCG
GCAGCGGCAGCAACAGCAGCGGCCACACAGAAGCAAAGGCGACCGGATAGCAAGACTCTGACAAAGCCCA
AGAAATCCACAGCGGCGGCAGCAGCAGGAGGAGGAGCGCTGCGTCTGGCGCCCAACGAACCCGTATCGAC
CCGCGAGCTTAGAAACAGGATTTTTCCCACTCTGTATGCTATATTTCAACAGAGCAGGGGCCAAGAACAA
GAGCTGAAAATAAAAAACAGGTCTCTGCGATCCCTCACCCGCAGCTGCCTGTATCACAAAAGCGAAGATC
AGCTTCGGCGCACGCTGGAAGACGCGGAGGCTCTCTTCAGTAAATACTGCGCGCTGACTCTTAAGGACTA
GTTTCGCGCCCTTTCTCAAATTTAAGCGCGAAAACTACGTCATCTCCAGCGGCCACACCCGGCGCCAGCA
CCTGTTGTCAGCGCCATTATGAGCAAGGAAATTCCCACGCCCTACATGTGGAGTTACCAGCCACAAATGG
GACTTGCGGCTGGAGCTGCCCAAGACTACTCAACCCGAATAAACTACATGAGCGCGGGACCCCACATGAT
ATCCCGGGTCAACGGAATACGCGCCCACCGAAACCGAATTCTCCTGGAACAGGCGGCTATTACCACCACA
CCTCGTAATAACCTTAATCCCCGTAGTTGGCCCGCTGCCCTGGTGTACCAGGAAAGTCCCGCTCCCACCA
CTGTGGTACTTCCCAGAGACGCCCAGGCCGAAGTTCAGATGACTAACTCAGGGGCGCAGCTTGCGGGCGG
CTTTCGTCACAGGGTGCGGTCGCCCGGGCAGGGTATAACTCACCTGACAATCAGAGGGCGAGGTATTCAG
CTCAACGACGAGTCGGTGAGCTCCTCGCTTGGTCTCCGTCCGGACGGGACATTTCAGATCGGCGGCGCCG
GCCGCTCTTCATTCACGCCTCGTCAGGCAATCCTAACTCTGCAGACCTCGTCCTCTGAGCCGCGCTCTGG
AGGCATTGGAACTCTGCAATTTATTGAGGAGTTTGTGCCATCGGTCTACTTTAACCCCTTCTCGGGACCT
CCCGGCCACTATCCGGATCAATTTATTCCTAACTTTGACGCGGTAAAGGACTCGGCGGACGGCTACGACT
GAAGGATCTCGGGGTCATTAGTTCATAGCCCATATATGGAGTTCCGCGTTACATAACTTACGGTAAATGG
CCCGCCTGGCTGACCGCCCAACGACCCCCGCCCATTGACGTCAATAATGACGTATGTTCCCATAGTAACG
CCAATAGGGACTTTCCATTGACGTCAATGGGTGGAGTATTTACGGTAAACTGCCCACTTGGCAGTACATC
AAGTGTATCATATGCCAAGTACGCCCCCTATTGACGTCAATGACGGTAAATGGCCCGCCTGGCATTATGC
CCAGTACATGACCTTATGGGACTTTCCTACTTGGCAGTACATCTACGTATTAGTCATCGCTATTACCATG
GTGATGCGGTTTTGGCAGTACATCAATGGGCGTGGATAGCGGTTTGACTCACGGGGATTTCCAAGTCTCC
ACCCCATTGACGTCAATGGGAGTTTGTTTTGGCACCAAAATCAACGGGACTTTCCAAAATGTCGTAACAA
CTCCGCCCCATTGACGCAAATGGGCGGTAGGCGTGTACGGTGGGAGGTCTATATAAGCAGAGCTGGTTTA
GTGAACCGTCAGATCCCGCCACCATGGTGAGCAAGGGCGAGGAGCTGTTCACCGGGGTGGTGCCCATCCT
GGTCGAGCTGGACGGCGACGTAAACGGCCACAAGTTCAGCGTGTCCGGCGAGGGCGAGGGCGATGCCACC
TACGGCAAGCTGACCCTGAAGTTCATCTGCACCACCGGCAAGCTGCCCGTGCCCTGGCCCACCCTCGTGA
CCACCCTGACCTACGGCGTGCAGTGCTTCAGCCGCTACCCCGACCACATGAAGCAGCACGACTTCTTCAA
GTCCGCCATGCCCGAAGGCTACGTCCAGGAGCGCACCATCTTCTTCAAGGACGACGGCAACTACAAGACC
CGCGCCGAGGTGAAGTTCGAGGGCGACACCCTGGTGAACCGCATCGAGCTGAAGGGCATCGACTTCAAGG
AGGACGGCAACATCCTGGGGCACAAGCTGGAGTACAACTACAACAGCCACAACGTCTATATCATGGCCGA
CAAGCAGAAGAACGGCATCAAGGTGAACTTCAAGATCCGCCACAACATCGAGGACGGCAGCGTGCAGCTC
GCCGACCACTACCAGCAGAACACCCCCATCGGCGACGGCCCCGTGCTGCTGCCCGACAACCACTACCTGA
GCACCCAGTCCGCCCTGAGCAAAGACCCCAACGAGAAGCGCGATCACATGGTCCTGCTGGAGTTCGTGAC
CGCCGCCGGGATCACTCTCGGCATGGACGAGCTGTACAAGTAAAGCGGCCGCACTCCTCAGGTGCAGGCT
GCCTATCAGAAGGTGGTGGCTGGTGTGGCCAATGCCCTGGCTCACAAATACCACTGAGATCGATCTTTTT
CCCTCTGCCAAAAATTATGGGGACATCATGAAGCCCCTTGAGCATCTGACTTCTGGCTAATAAAGGAAAT
TTATTTTCATTGCAATAGTGTGTTGGAATTTTTTGTGTCTCTCACTCGGAAGGACATATGGGAGGGCAAA
TCATTTAAAACATCAGAATGAGTATTTGGTTTAGAGTTTGGCAACATATGCCCATATGCTGGCTGCCATG
AACAAAGGTTGGCTATAAAGAGGTCATCAGTATATGAAACAGCCCCCTGCTGTCCATTCCTTATTCCATA
GAAAAGCCTTGACTTGAGGTTAGATTTTTTTTATATTTTGTTTTGTGTTATTTTTTTCTTTAACATCCCT
AAAATTTTCCTTACATGTTTTACTAGCCAGATTTTTCCTCCTCTCCTGACTACTCCCAGTCATAGCTGTC
CCTCTTCTCTTATGGAGATCCCTCGACCTGCAGCCCAAGCTTGGCGTAATCATGGTCATAGCTGTTTCCT
GTGTGAAATTGTTATCCGCTCACAATTCCACACAACATACGAGCCGGGGATCCATATGTCGACGGTCTCA
AAGATCTTATTCCCTTTAACTAATAAAAAAAAATAATAAAGCATCACTTACTTAAAATCAGTTAGCAAAT
TTCTGTCCAGTTTATTCAGCATTCGAACATCTTTCTAGAAGATCTCCTACAATATTCTCAGCTGCCATGG
AAAATCGATGTTCTTCTTTTATTCTCTCAAGATTTTCAGGCTGTATATTAAAACTTATATTAAGAACTAT
GCTAACCACCTCATCAGGAACCGTTGTAGGTGGCGTGGGTTTTCTTGGCAATCGACTCTCATGAAAACTA
CGAGCTAAATATTCAATATGTTCCTCTTGACCAACTTTATTCTGCATTTTTTTTGAACGAGGTTTAGAGC
AAGCTTCAGGAAACTGAGACAGGAATTTTATTAAAAATTTAAATTTTGAAGAAAGTTCAGGGTTAATAGC
ATCCATTTTTTGCTTTGCAAGTTCCTCAGCATTCTTAACAAAAGACGTCTCTTTTGACATGTTTAAAGTT
TAAACCTCCTGTGTGAAATTATTATCCGCTCATAATTCCACACATTATACGAGCCGGAAGCATAAAGTGT
AAAGCCTGGGGTGCCTAATGAGTGAGCTAACTCACATTAATTGCGTTGCGCTCACTGCCAATTGCTTTCC
AGTCGGGAAACCTGTCGTGCCAGCTGCATTAATGAATCGGCCAACGCGCGGGGAGAGGCGGTTTGCGTAT
TGGGCGCTCTTCCGCTTCCTCGCTCACTGACTCGCTGCGCTCGGTCGTTCGGCTGCGGCGAGCGGTATCA
GCTCACTCAAAGGCGGTAATACGGTTATCCACAGAATCAGGGGATAACGCAGGAAAGAACATGTGAGCAA
AAGGCCAGCAAAAGGCCAGGAACCGTAAAAAGGCCGCGTTGCTGGCGTTTTTCCATAGGCTCCGCCCCCC
TGACGAGCATCACAAAAATCGACGCTCAAGTCAGAGGTGGCGAAACCCGACAGGACTATAAAGATACCAG
GCGTTTCCCCCTGGAAGCTCCCTCGTGCGCTCTCCTGTTCCGACCCTGCCGCTTACCGGATACCTGTCCG
CCTTTCTCCCTTCGGGAAGCGTGGCGCTTTCTCATAGCTCACGCTGTAGGTATCTCAGTTCGGTGTAGGT
CGTTCGCTCCAAGCTGGGCTGTGTGCACGAACCCCCCGTTCAGCCCGACCGCTGCGCCTTATCCGGTAAC
TATCGTCTTGAGTCCAACCCGGTAAGACACGACTTATCGCCACTGGCAGCAGCCACTGGTAACAGGATTA
GCAGAGCGAGGTATGTAGGCGGTGCTACAGAGTTCTTGAAGTGGTGGCCTAACTACGGCTACACTAGAAG
AACAGTATTTGGTATCTGCGCTCTGCTGAAGCCAGTTACCTTCGGAAAAAGAGTTGGTAGCTCTTGATCC
GGCAAACAAACCACCGCTGGTAGCGGTGGTTTTTTTGTTTGCAAGCAGCAGATTACGCGCAGAAAAAAAG
GATCTCAAGAAGATCCTTTGATCTTTTCTACGGGGTCTGACGCTCAGTGGAACGAAAACTCACGTTAAGG
GATTTTGGTCATGAGATTATCAAAAAGGATCTTCACCTAGATCCTTTTAAATTAAAAATGAAGTTTTAAA
TCAATCTAAAGTATATATGAGTAAACTTGGTCTGACAGTTACCAATGCTTAATCAGTGAGGCACCTATCT
CAGCGATCTGTCTATTTCGTTCATCCATAGTTGCCTGACTCCCCGTCGTGTAGATAACTACGATACGGGA
GGGCTTACCATCTGGCCCCAGTGCTGCAATGATACCGCGAGACCCACGCTCACCGGCTCCAGATTTATCA
GCAATAAACCAGCCAGCCGGAAGGGCCGAGCGCAGAAGTGGTCCTGCAACTTTATCCGCCTCCATCCAGT
CTATTAATTGTTGCCGGGAAGCTAGAGTAAGTAGTTCGCCAGTTAATAGTTTGCGCAACGTTGTTGCCAT
TGCTACAGGCATCGTGGTGTCACGCTCGTCGTTTGGTATGGCTTCATTCAGCTCCGGTTCCCAACGATCA
AGGCGAGTTACATGATCCCCCATGTTGTGCAAAAAAGCGGTTAGCTCCTTCGGTCCTCCGATCGTTGTCA
GAAGTAAGTTGGCCGCAGTGTTATCACTCATGGTTATGGCAGCACTGCATAATTCTCTTACTGTCATGCC
ATCCGTAAGATGCTTTTCTGTGACTGGTGAGTACTCAACCAAGTCATTCTGAGAATAGTGTATGCGGCGA
CCGAGTTGCTCTTGCCCGGCGTCAATACGGGATAATACCGCGCCACATAGCAGAACTTTAAAAGTGCTCA
TCATTGGAAAACGTTCTTCGGGGCGAAAACTCTCAAGGATCTTACCGCTGTTGAGATCCAGTTCGATGTA
ACCCACTCGTGCACCCAACTGATCTTCAGCATCTTTTACTTTCACCAGCGTTTCTGGGTGAGCAAAAACA
GGAAGGCAAAATGCCGCAAAAAAGGGAATAAGGGCGACACGGAAATGTTGAATACTCATACTCTTCCTTT
TTCAATATTATTGAAGCATTTATCAGGGTTATTGTCTCATGAGCGGATACATATTTGAATGTATTTAGAA
AAATAAACAAATAGGGGTTCCGCGCACATTTCCCCGAAAAGTGCCACCTGACGTCTAAGAAACCATTATT
ATCAT
Features (pLannotate 1.2.2; 17 found; start..end, strand, type, name):
    341..359     +  promoter       T7 promoter: promoter for bacteriophage T7 RNA polymerase
    416..1852    +  CDS            L4 (fragment): SHUT_ADE05 - Experimental evidence at protein level: Swiss-Prot protein existence level 1. Protein that inhibits host translation while promoting late viral translation by ribosome shunting. Blocks host cap-dependent translation by binding to eIF4G, displacing MKNK1 from cap initiation complexes and preventing EIF4E phosphorylation. Binds to the tripartite leader sequence of viral late mRNAs and recruits host eIF4G, PABPC1/poly-A binding protein and 40S ribosomes subunits on viral mRNAs, allowing ribosome shunting and efficient translation of late viral mRNAs even though conventional translati
   2065..2448    +  CDS            SF33K_ADE02 (fragment): Experimental evidence at protein level: Swiss-Prot protein existence level 1. Probably functions as the small terminase that is part of the molecular motor that translocates genomic DNA in empty capsid during DNA packaging. This motor is located at a unique vertex and comprises at least the IVa2 ATPase, the small terminase 33K and probably a portal. Forms a ring-like structure of about 17 nm in which genomic DNA is translocated into the capsid. Stimulates IVa2 ATPase activity in the presence of the viral genome. Once the DNA is packaged, the terminase detaches: the 33K protein is present in th
   2539..3219    +  CDS            L4: CAP8_ADE02 - Experimental evidence at protein level: Swiss-Prot protein existence level 1. [Hexon-linking protein-C]: Structural component of the virion that acts as a cement protein on the capsid interior and which glue the peripentonal hexons and group-of-nine hexons together. From Human adenovirus C serotype 2 (HAdV-2) (Human adenovirus 2).
   3267..3570    +  enhancer       CMV enhancer: human cytomegalovirus immediate early enhancer
   3571..3774    +  promoter       CMV promoter: human cytomegalovirus (CMV) immediate early promoter
   3804..4523    +  CDS            EGFP: the original enhanced GFP (Yang et al., 1996) mammalian codon-optimized
   4533..4604    +  CDS            HBB (fragment): HBB_PONPY - Experimental evidence at transcript level: Swiss-Prot protein existence level 2. Involved in oxygen transport from the lung to the various peripheral tissues. From Pongo pygmaeus (Bornean orangutan).
   4679..4734    +  polyA_signal   β-globin poly(A) signal: rabbit β-globin polyadenylation signal (Gil and Proudfoot, 1987)
   5119..5135    -  protein_bind   lac operator: The lac repressor binds to the lac operator to inhibit transcription in E. coli. This inhibition can be relieved by adding lactose or isopropyl-β-D-thiogalactopyranoside (IPTG). lac repressor encoded by lacI
   5280..5660    -  CDS            eco47IR (fragment): T2E7_ECOLX - Protein predicted: Swiss-Prot protein existence level 4. Recognizes the double-stranded sequence GGWCC and cleaves after G-1. From Escherichia coli.
   5713..5743    -  promoter       lac UV5 promoter: E. coli lac promoter with an "up" mutation
   5758..5779    -  protein_bind   CAP binding site: CAP binding activates transcription in the presence of cAMP. E. coli catabolite activator protein
   5804..5887    -  CDS            lacI (fragment): lac repressor; lacI; The lac repressor binds to the lac operator to inhibit transcription in E. coli. This inhibition can be relieved by adding lactose or isopropyl-β-D-thiogalactopyranoside (IPTG).
   6070..6658    -  rep_origin     ori: high-copy-number ColE1/pMB1/pBR322/pUC origin of replication
   6829..7689    -  CDS            AmpR: β-lactamase; bla; confers resistance to ampicillin, carbenicillin, and related antibiotics
   7690..7794    -  promoter       AmpR promoter: bla
