[The description below was written by a language model from this plasmid's Addgene catalogue record and pLannotate feature annotations shown in this document.]
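Description:
pAd5-B6 ∆E3-GFP is a component plasmid of the AdenoBuilder system, a platform for assembling recombinant human adenovirus type 5 genomes from a set of modular genomic "blocks". It carries a modified version of block 6 cloned into the blunt EcoRV site of the pJet1.2 cloning vector. The backbone provides a high-copy ColE1/pUC-type origin and a β-lactamase gene for ampicillin selection in E. coli. It also contains the usual pJet features: a T7 promoter next to the cloning site and the lac UV5-driven eco47IR lethal gene, which insertion interrupts to give positive selection for recombinants.

The annotated adenoviral portion covers part of the L4 late region, with a fragment of the 100K shutoff protein, a fragment of the 33K packaging protein and the pVIII hexon-linking capsid protein. Downstream of these, where E3 would normally lie, that region has been deleted and replaced with a reporter cassette: the CMV immediate-early enhancer and promoter drive EGFP, followed by β-globin-derived sequence and the rabbit β-globin polyadenylation signal. E3 genes are generally dispensable for adenovirus growth in culture, so removing them frees packaging capacity. The GFP cassette marks cells that have been transfected or infected with the assembled virus.

The plasmid is not a complete viral vector and must be combined with the other genome blocks to reconstitute a full adenoviral genome. The catalogue lists a total size of 5,911 bp with a 2,923 bp insert, but the sequenced record is 7,845 nt. The stated sizes therefore appear to understate the actual insert.
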