Addgene plasmid #179201: pAd5-B6 ∆E3-GFP
Purpose: Block 6 with deletion in E3 and insertion of GFP expression cassette
Depositing lab: Fred Bunz. Depositing organization: Johns Hopkins University and School of Medicine. Publication: AdenoBuilder: A platform for the modular assembly of recombinant adenoviruses. Jang Y, Bunz F. STAR Protoc. 2022 Jan 20;3(1):101123. doi: 10.1016/j.xpro.2022.101123. eCollection 2022 Mar 18. PubMed 35098167.
Backbone
  Vector backbone: pJet1.2
  Backbone manufacturer: ThermoFisher Scientific
  Backbone size w/o insert (bp): 2988
  Total vector size (bp): 5911
  Vector type: Adenoviral
Growth in bacteria
  Bacterial resistance: Ampicillin, 100 μg/mL
  Growth temperature: 37°C
  Growth strain: NEB Stable
  Copy number: High Copy
Gene/Insert
  Gene/Insert name: Modified block 6, with deletion in E3 and insertion of GFP expression cassette
  Species: Synthetic; Adenovirus 5
  Insert size (bp): 2923
  GenBank ID: NC_001405
  Cloning method: Restriction Enzyme; 5′ cloning site EcoRV (unknown if destroyed); 3′ cloning site EcoRV (unknown if destroyed)
  Sequencing primers: 5′ CGACTCACTATAGGGAGAGCGGC; 3′ AAGAACATCGATTTTCCATGGCAG
Terms and licenses: Academic/Nonprofit Terms; Industry Terms: Not Available to Industry
How to cite: pAd5-B6 ∆E3-GFP was a gift from Fred Bunz (Addgene plasmid # 179201 ; http://n2t.net/addgene:179201 ; RRID:Addgene_179201)
